>Addgene plasmid #82766 | pDONR223_DOK1_p.S460I | addgene full sequence | sequence record 161840 | Addgene NGS result
CTTTCCTGCGTTATCCCCTGATTCTGTGGATAACCGTATTACCGCCTTTGAGTGAGCTGATACCGCTCGC
CGCAGCCGAACGACCGAGCGCAGCGAGTCAGTGAGCGAGGAAGCGGAAGAGCGCCCAATACGCAAACCGC
CTCTCCCCGCGCGTTGGCCGATTCATTAATGCAGCTGGCACGACAGGTTTCCCGACTGGAAAGCGGGCAG
TGAGCGCAACGCAATTAATACGCGTACCGCTAGCCAGGAAGAGTTTGTAGAAACGCAAAAAGGCCATCCG
TCAGGATGGCCTTCTGCTTAGTTTGATGCCTGGCAGTTTATGGCGGGCGTCCTGCCCGCCACCCTCCGGG
CCGTTGCTTCACAACGTTCAAATCCGCTCCCGGCGGATTTGTCCTACTCAGGAGAGCGTTCACCGACAAA
CAACAGATAAAACGAAAGGCCCAGTCTTCCGACTGAGCCTTTCGTTTTATTTGATGCCTGGCAGTTCCCT
ACTCTCGCGTTAACGCTAGCATGGATGTTTTCCCAGTCACGACGTTGTAAAACGACGGCCAGTCTTAAGC
TCGGGCCCCAAATAATGATTTTATTTTGACTGATAGTGACCTGTTCGTTGCAACAAATTGATGAGCAATG
CTTTTTTATAATGCCAACTTTGTACAAAAAAGTTGGCACCATGGACGGAGCAGTGATGGAAGGGCCGCTT
TTTTTGCAGAGTCAGCGCTTTGGGACCAAGAGGTGGAGGAAGACCTGGGCCGTGCTCTACCCGGCCAGTC
CCCACGGCGTAGCGCGGCTCGAGTTCTTTGACCATAAGGGGTCGAGCTCTGGGGGTGGCCGAGGGAGCTC
GCGCCGCCTGGACTGCAAAGTGATCCGTCTGGCTGAGTGTGTGAGTGTGGCCCCCGTCACCGTGGAGACC
CCCCCTGAGCCCGGCGCCACTGCCTTCCGCCTGGACACTGCTCAGCGCTCGCACCTGCTGGCGGCCGACG
CGCCGTCCAGTGCAGCCTGGGTGCAGACGCTGTGCCGAAACGCCTTTCCGAAAGGCAGCTGGACTCTGGC
GCCTACCGATAACCCACCTAAGCTTTCTGCCCTGGAGATGCTGGAGAACTCCTTGTACAGCCCTACCTGG
GAAGGATCCCAATTCTGGGTAACGGTGCAGAGGACTGAGGCCGCCGAGCGCTGTGGCCTGCATGGCTCCT
ACGTGCTGAGGGTGGAGGCTGAAAGGCTGACTCTCCTGACCGTGGGGGCCCAGAGTCAGATACTGGAGCC
ACTCCTGTCCTGGCCCTACACTCTGTTGCGTCGCTATGGCCGGGACAAGGTCATGTTCTCTTTCGAGGCC
GGCCGCCGCTGCCCCTCAGGCCCTGGAACCTTCACCTTCCAGACGGCACAGGGAAATGACATCTTCCAGG
CAGTTGAGACTGCCATCCACCGGCAGAAGGCCCAGGGAAAGGCCGGACAGGGGCACGATGTTCTCAGAGC
TGACTCCCATGAAGGGGAGGTGGCAGAGGGGAAGTTGCCTTCCCCACCTGGCCCCCAAGAGCTCCTCGAC
AGTCCCCCAGCCCTGTATGCTGAGCCCTTAGACTCCCTGCGCATTGCTCCATGCCCTTCCCAGGACTCCC
TATACTCAGACCCCTTGGACAGCACGTCTGCTCAGGCAGGAGAGGGAGTACAACGGAAGAAACCTCTCTA
TTGGGACTTGTATGAGCATGCGCAGCAGCAGTTGCTGAAGGCCAAGCTGACAGACCCCAAAGAGGATCCC
ATCTATGATGAACCTGAGGGCCTGGCCCCAGTCCCTCCCCAGGGCCTTTATGATCTGCCTCGGGAGCCCA
AGGATGCATGGTGGTGCCAAGCTCGGGTGAAGGAGGAGGGCTATGAGCTCCCCTACAACCCTGCCACTGA
TGACTACGCTGTGCCACCCCCTCGGAGCACAAAGCCCCTCCTTGCTCCCAAGCCCCAGGGCCCAGCCTTC
CCTGAACCTGGTACTGCAACTGGCAGTGGCATCAAAAGCCACAACTCAGCCCTGTACAGCCAGGTCCAGA
AGAGCGGGGCCTCAGGGATCTGGGACTGTGGGCTCTCTAGAGTAGGGACTGACAAGACTGGGGTCAAGTC
AGAGGGCTCTACCTGATTGCCAACTTTCTTGTACAAAGTTGGCATTATAAGAAAGCATTGCTTATCAATT
TGTTGCAACGAACAGGTCACTATCAGTCAAAATAAAATCATTATTTGCCATCCAGCTGATATCCCCTATA
GTGAGTCGTATTACATGGTCATAGCTGTTTCCTGGCAGCTCTGGCCCGTGTCTCAAAATCTCTGATGTTA
CATTGCACAAGATAAAAATATATCATCATGCCTCCTCTAGACCAGCCAGGACAGAAATGCCTCGACTTCG
CTGCTACCCAAGGTTGCCGGGTGACGCACACCGTGGAAACGGATGAAGGCACGAACCCAGTGGACATAAG
CCTGTTCGGTTCGTAAGCTGTAATGCAAGTAGCGTATGCGCTCACGCAACTGGTCCAGAACCTTGACCGA
ACGCAGCGGTGGTAACGGCGCAGTGGCGGTTTTCATGGCTTGTTATGACTGTTTTTTTGGGGTACAGTCT
ATGCCTCGGGCATCCAAGCAGCAAGCGCGTTACGCCGTGGGTCGATGTTTGATGTTATGGAGCAGCAACG
ATGTTACGCAGCAGGGCAGTCGCCCTAAAACAAAGTTAAACATTATGAGGGAAGCGGTGATCGCCGAAGT
ATCGACTCAACTATCAGAGGTAGTTGGCGTCATCGAGCGCCATCTCGAACCGACGTTGCTGGCCGTACAT
TTGTACGGCTCCGCAGTGGATGGCGGCCTGAAGCCACACAGTGATATTGATTTGCTGGTTACGGTGACCG
TAAGGCTTGATGAAACAACGCGGCGAGCTTTGATCAACGACCTTTTGGAAACTTCGGCTTCCCCTGGAGA
GAGCGAGATTCTCCGCGCTGTAGAAGTCACCATTGTTGTGCACGACGACATCATTCCGTGGCGTTATCCA
GCTAAGCGCGAACTGCAATTTGGAGAATGGCAGCGCAATGACATTCTTGCAGGTATCTTCGAGCCAGCCA
CGATCGACATTGATCTGGCTATCTTGCTGACAAAAGCAAGAGAACATAGCGTTGCCTTGGTAGGTCCAGC
GGCGGAGGAACTCTTTGATCCGGTTCCTGAACAGGATCTATTTGAGGCGCTAAATGAAACCTTAACGCTA
TGGAACTCGCCGCCCGACTGGGCTGGCGATGAGCGAAATGTAGTGCTTACGTTGTCCCGCATTTGGTACA
GCGCAGTAACCGGCAAAATCGCGCCGAAGGATGTCGCTGCCGACTGGGCAATGGAGCGCCTGCCGGCCCA
GTATCAGCCCGTCATACTTGAAGCTAGACAGGCTTATCTTGGACAAGAAGAAGATCGCTTGGCCTCGCGC
GCAGATCAGTTGGAAGAATTTGTCCACTACGTGAAAGGCGAGATCACCAAGGTAGTCGGCAAATAACCCT
CGAGCCACCCATGACCAAAATCCCTTAACGTGAGTTACGCGTCGTTCCACTGAGCGTCAGACCCCGTAGA
AAAGATCAAAGGATCTTCTTGAGATCCTTTTTTTCTGCGCGTAATCTGCTGCTTGCAAACAAAAAAACCA
CCGCTACCAGCGGTGGTTTGTTTGCCGGATCAAGAGCTACCAACTCTTTTTCCGAAGGTAACTGGCTTCA
GCAGAGCGCAGATACCAAATACTGTTCTTCTAGTGTAGCCGTAGTTAGGCCACCACTTCAAGAACTCTGT
AGCACCGCCTACATACCTCGCTCTGCTAATCCTGTTACCAGTGGCTGCTGCCAGTGGCGATAAGTCGTGT
CTTACCGGGTTGGACTCAAGACGATAGTTACCGGATAAGGCGCAGCGGTCGGGCTGAACGGGGGGTTCGT
GCACACAGCCCAGCTTGGAGCGAACGACCTACACCGAACTGAGATACCTACAGCGTGAGCTATGAGAAAG
CGCCACGCTTCCCGAAGGGAGAAAGGCGGACAGGTATCCGGTAAGCGGCAGGGTCGGAACAGGAGAGCGC
ACGAGGGAGCTTCCAGGGGGAAACGCCTGGTATCTTTATAGTCCTGTCGGGTTTCGCCACCTCTGACTTG
AGCGTCGATTTTTGTGATGCTCGTCAGGGGGGCGGAGCCTATGGAAAAACGCCAGCAACGCGGCCTTTTT
ACGGTTCCTGGCCTTTTGCTGGCCTTTTGCTCACATGTT
Features (pLannotate 1.2.2; 12 found; start..end, strand, type, name):
    121..213     +  CDS            lacI (fragment): lac repressor; lacI; The lac repressor binds to the lac operator to inhibit transcription in E. coli. This inhibition can be relieved by adding lactose or isopropyl-β-D-thiogalactopyranoside (IPTG).
    268..295     -  terminator     rrnB T2 terminator: transcription terminator T2 from the E. coli rrnB gene
    427..470     +  terminator     rrnB T1 terminator: Escherichia coli rrnB; transcription terminator T1 from the E. coli rrnB gene
    517..553     -  CDS            lacZα (fragment): LacZα fragment of β-galactosidase; lacZ fragment
    570..665     +  protein_bind   attL3: mutant version of attL; recombination site for the Gateway® LR reaction LR Clonase™
    671..2113    +  CDS            DOK1: DOK1_HUMAN - Experimental evidence at protein level: Swiss-Prot protein existence level 1. DOK proteins are enzymatically inert adaptor or scaffolding proteins. They provide a docking platform for the assembly of multimolecular signaling complexes. DOK1 appears to be a negative regulator of the insulin signaling pathway. Modulates integrin activation by competing with talin for the same binding site on ITGB3. From Homo sapiens (Human).
   2121..2216    -  protein_bind   attL3: mutant version of attL; recombination site for the Gateway® LR reaction LR Clonase™
   2235..2253    -  promoter       T7 promoter: promoter for bacteriophage T7 RNA polymerase
   2443..2466    +  promoter       Pc promoter (fragment): intI1 (promoter lies within the coding sequence); class 1 integron promoter
   2642..2698    +  CDS            GmR (fragment): gentamycin acetyltransferase; aacC1; confers resistance to gentamycin
   2705..3496    +  CDS            SmR: aminoglycoside adenylyltransferase (Murphy, 1985); aadA; confers resistance to spectinomycin and streptomycin
   3589..4177    +  rep_origin     ori: high-copy-number ColE1/pMB1/pBR322/pUC origin of replication
