[The description below was written by a language model from this plasmid's Addgene catalogue record and pLannotate feature annotations shown in this document.]
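Description:
pDONR223_DOK1_p.S460I is a Gateway entry clone built in the Invitrogen pDONR223 backbone and carries a mutant allele of human DOK1. It is a small plasmid of about 4.2 kb. It replicates in E. coli from a high-copy ColE1/pUC-type origin and is selected with spectinomycin through the aadA (SmR) aminoglycoside adenylyltransferase gene. A fragment of a class 1 integron Pc promoter and a remnant of a gentamicin resistance gene lie just upstream of aadA. Short lacI and lacZα fragments are also annotated and appear to be non-functional backbone remnants.

The insert is the human DOK1 open reading frame (reference transcript NM_001381) bearing the S460I substitution. DOK1 encodes an enzymatically inert adaptor or docking protein that scaffolds multiprotein signalling complexes. The ORF is in "closed" format, meaning a stop codon immediately follows the coding sequence, so it suits native or N-terminally tagged expression rather than C-terminal fusions. It is flanked on both sides by attL-type Gateway recombination sites. The annotation tool labelled both as attL3, which is likely an imprecise call for the usual pair of distinct attL sites. rrnB T1 and T2 terminators upstream of the cassette insulate it from read-through transcription. A T7 promoter sits downstream, pointing back toward the insert.

No promoter drives the ORF, so the plasmid is not an expression construct. It serves as a sequence-verified source from which the mutant DOK1 ORF can be moved by LR recombination into destination vectors of choice. It belongs to the Target Accelerator Plasmid Collection, which was assembled for high-throughput functional phenotyping of somatic mutations found in lung cancer.
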