Addgene plasmid #82766: pDONR223_DOK1_p.S460I
Purpose: Gateway Donor vector containing DOK1 , part of the Target Accelerator Plasmid Collection.
Depositing lab: Jesse Boehm & Matthew Meyerson & David Root. Depositing organization: Broad Institute. Publication: High-throughput Phenotyping of Lung Cancer Somatic Mutations. Berger AH, Brooks AN, Wu X, Shrestha Y, Chouinard C, Piccioni F, Bagul M, Kamburov A, Imielinski M, Hogstrom L, Zhu C, Yang X, Pantel S, Sakai R, Watson J, Kaplan N, Campbell JD, Singh S, Root DE, Narayan R, Natoli T, Lahr DL, Tirosh I, Tamayo P, Getz G, Wong B, Doench J, Subramanian A, Golub TR, Meyerson M, Boehm JS. Cancer Cell. 2016 Aug 8;30(2):214-28. doi: 10.1016/j.ccell.2016.06.022. Epub 2016 Jul 28. PubMed 27478040.
Backbone
  Vector backbone: pDONR223
  Backbone manufacturer: Invitrogen
  Vector type: Gateway Entry vector
Growth in bacteria
  Bacterial resistance: Spectinomycin, 50 μg/mL
  Growth temperature: 37°C
  Growth strain: DH5alpha
  Copy number: High Copy
Gene/Insert
  Gene/Insert name: DOK1 (alt name: NM_001381)
  Species: H. sapiens (human)
  Mutation: S460I
  Entrez Gene: DOK1 (a.k.a. P62DOK, pp62)
  Promoter: None
  Cloning method: Gateway Cloning
  Sequencing primers: 5′ M13pUC-fwd; 3′ M13-Rev
Terms and licenses: Academic/Nonprofit Terms; Industry Terms: Not Available to Industry
Depositor comments: CLOSED (stop codon immediately follows insert)
How to cite: pDONR223_DOK1_p.S460I was a gift from Jesse Boehm & Matthew Meyerson & David Root (Addgene plasmid # 82766 ; http://n2t.net/addgene:82766 ; RRID:Addgene_82766)
