>Addgene plasmid #82766 | pDONR223_DOK1_p.S460I | depositor partial sequence | sequence record 157492 | Insert sequence
ATGGACGGAGCAGTGATGGAAGGGCCGCTTTTTTTGCAGAGTCAGCGCTTTGGGACCAAGAGGTGGAGGA
AGACCTGGGCCGTGCTCTACCCGGCCAGTCCCCACGGCGTAGCGCGGCTCGAGTTCTTTGACCATAAGGG
GTCGAGCTCTGGGGGTGGCCGAGGGAGCTCGCGCCGCCTGGACTGCAAAGTGATCCGTCTGGCTGAGTGT
GTGAGTGTGGCCCCCGTCACCGTGGAGACCCCCCCTGAGCCCGGCGCCACTGCCTTCCGCCTGGACACTG
CTCAGCGCTCGCACCTGCTGGCGGCCGACGCGCCGTCCAGTGCAGCCTGGGTGCAGACGCTGTGCCGAAA
CGCCTTTCCGAAAGGCAGCTGGACTCTGGCGCCTACCGATAACCCACCTAAGCTTTCTGCCCTGGAGATG
CTGGAGAACTCCTTGTACAGCCCTACCTGGGAAGGATCCCAATTCTGGGTAACGGTGCAGAGGACTGAGG
CCGCCGAGCGCTGTGGCCTGCATGGCTCCTACGTGCTGAGGGTGGAGGCTGAAAGGCTGACTCTCCTGAC
CGTGGGGGCCCAGAGTCAGATACTGGAGCCACTCCTGTCCTGGCCCTACACTCTGTTGCGTCGCTATGGC
CGGGACAAGGTCATGTTCTCTTTCGAGGCCGGCCGCCGCTGCCCCTCAGGCCCTGGAACCTTCACCTTCC
AGACGGCACAGGGAAATGACATCTTCCAGGCAGTTGAGACTGCCATCCACCGGCAGAAGGCCCAGGGAAA
GGCCGGACAGGGGCACGATGTTCTCAGAGCTGACTCCCATGAAGGGGAGGTGGCAGAGGGGAAGTTGCCT
TCCCCACCTGGCCCCCAAGAGCTCCTCGACAGTCCCCCAGCCCTGTATGCTGAGCCCTTAGACTCCCTGC
GCATTGCTCCATGCCCTTCCCAGGACTCCCTATACTCAGACCCCTTGGACAGCACGTCTGCTCAGGCAGG
AGAGGGAGTACAACGGAAGAAACCTCTCTATTGGGACTTGTATGAGCATGCGCAGCAGCAGTTGCTGAAG
GCCAAGCTGACAGACCCCAAAGAGGATCCCATCTATGATGAACCTGAGGGCCTGGCCCCAGTCCCTCCCC
AGGGCCTTTATGATCTGCCTCGGGAGCCCAAGGATGCATGGTGGTGCCAAGCTCGGGTGAAGGAGGAGGG
CTATGAGCTCCCCTACAACCCTGCCACTGATGACTACGCTGTGCCACCCCCTCGGAGCACAAAGCCCCTC
CTTGCTCCCAAGCCCCAGGGCCCAGCCTTCCCTGAACCTGGTACTGCAACTGGCAGTGGCATCAAAAGCC
ACAACTCAGCCCTGTACAGCCAGGTCCAGAAGAGCGGGGCCTCAGGGATCTGGGACTGTGGGCTCTCTAG
AGTAGGGACTGACAAGACTGGGGTCAAGTCAGAGGGCTCTACCTGA
